>Addgene plasmid #195050 | ku70 insUP+pADH2+NAT+tNOS+ku70 insD (SBE174) | addgene full sequence | sequence record 386130 | Addgene NGS Result
GACTTGGTACGGAGCCGCCTCCTCCACCTCAGCAACCAACCTACCAGTCGCACCCCGGATCGCAGTCTAG
TCTTCCGCCGCTTCCCGCTCTCCCTTCTTCCTCGATGCCGCCTCCTCCGCTTCCTCGGCCCAAGGCGCCT
CAGAGCGCCGCATCCTCCGCCTCAACGCTTCCGCCTCCGCCATTCTAGGCGATGCCGGGAGGAACCGTGC
TGAACGGACAAGGTACGGCCCCGGCGGCAGTCCAGGCGAACGGGGTGCAGCAGTGAGGAGCGAACAGTAT
GCATAGCTGGATCGTCGCATGCGTCTTAGTGTCTTGCTTTCTTGTTGGAAAATCGTTGGAATCGTTGGAC
CTTGTTGTAGCCTCTCTCACGCAACGACTGGCTTGTTTGACGTCTCTTCATTGCGTGGGGAGAGTGAAGC
GATGTTTGCAAAGTAGGACACAACAAGCGAACGGACTACTGCGAACGTACACAGGCGAGAGCGATCGGGG
GCGAAAGTCAGTCGTCGTCCTCCTCATCGCCGACGATGAAGGTTTTGCAGTTACAGTTCGTTAAATATCG
GCTGAGGCTTCCCCGACGCCCCTCCTCCCCTCCCTCCTCGCCCTCCTCCTCGTCCTCCTCGTGATGCCAT
CAGTCGCGCCGGCGGGGTGCTGCGGTTTGCGACGGTGTTCTTTGAGGGTGTGTGTGCGCTGAGCAAGCAG
TAGCAGGCAGTCCAGCAGGTGAGCGCGGTGTGGGAACAGCTCGAGCTTGTTGCGGGCGGTGTACTGATCA
AGTAGGACCTCGGAGACTACGGTCAGAGCCTACGACGACGTCGTTGCAGTCGTGTACACTGGGAATGGCA
GCTAGGCTGATCCCCGCCGCTCTCCACCACACTTTACTCGTCTTCCGTCCTCGCCCGCAGTCGTTAATTC
ATGGGTGGGGACGTCGAAGGGTGGGCTTTGCTTCGGGGTGGCTGGGTCCCGTGCTCGAGTGGCTGTGGGC
GTCAATTAAGCGTGTCTCGTGCGAGAGCGAGCCGACTTGCGAGTCGTCCCGAGCAGGAGTGGCCTTCCTC
GCTCTTCGCCTTCCCCACCCATCGACCGTCCCGCAACCTTGCGCTCGCTCTCTCTCTTACAGCTTGCTCT
TCACTTGCACACACTGCTACACACCCTCGCACAGCACTCGCACTCAGCCCATACCGGTCCAGCCTTCGCA
GCCCTCTCTCTTCGTGCGTTCCCATTCCCGGCTGTTCACTCTCGCACCGTCATTTCCCGTCTAGCTGACA
GCTGCCACGTCTCCGACAGTCACAATCAATGGGTACCACTCTTGACGGCACGGCTTACCGGTACCGCACC
AGTGTCCCGGGGGACGCCGAGGCCATCGAGGCACTGGATGGGTCCTTCACCACCGACACCGTCTTCCGCG
TCACCGCCACCGGGGACGGCTTCACCCTGCGGGAGGTGCCGATGGACCCGCCCCTGACCAAGGTGTTCCC
CGACGACGAATCGGACGACGAATCGGACGACGGGGAGGACGGCGACCCGGGCTCCCGGACGTTCGTCGCG
TACGGGGACGACGGCGACCTGGCGGGCTTCGTGGTCGTCTTGTACTCCGGCTGGAACCGCCGGCTGACCG
TCGAGGACATCGAGGTCGCCCCGGAGCACCGGGGGCACGGGGTCGGGCGCGCGTTGATGGGGCTCGCGAC
GGAGTTCGCCCGCGAGCGGGGCGCCGGGCACCTCTGGCTGGAGGTCACCAACGTTAACGCACCGGCTATC
CACACGTACCGGCGGATGGGGTTCACCCTCTGCGGCCTGGACACCGCCCTGTACGACGGCACCGCCTCGG
ACGGCGAGCAGGCGCTCTACATGAGCATGCCCTGCCCCTAACGTTCAAACATTTGGCAATAAAGTTTCTT
AAGATTGAATCCTGTTGCCGGTCTTGCGATGATTATCATATAATTTCTGTTGAATTACGTTAAGCATGTA
ATAATTAACATGTAATGCATGACGTTATTTATGAGATGGGTTTTTATGATTAGAGTCCCGCAATTATACA
TTTAATACGCGATAGAAAACAAAATATAGCGCGCAAACTAGGATAAATTATCGCGCGCGGTGTCATCTAT
GTTACTAGATCGGGACGGATGTGGCGACCGGGCGCGCGTTTCTTGCCCTCGGCGCAAGTGGGCATTCGCT
CAGGCGGGCAGGGTTCTTCGGCGGTAGTTCACGCGCATCAGTACGTGCCGCGCCCTTTCTTCGCCTTACT
TATTGTGAGCTGACGCACTCTTGCACAGTAACGTACAAAGCGACTCGGAAGACGACGACGGCTTTGCGCA
CGTCCACGCCAAGCACGCCTACGAGAATTTTGACGAGGTTGCGCCGCACGAGATTGACCCGTACGTGCCG
CTGTCTCTTTCGAATGCATCACAAGCTCGAGCTGATGCCGGCCGCAACACCCAGCCTCCGCGATGTTGCG
GCTTCGTTCCTCCACGAAATGTTCGAGGAACTCTGGCGAATTATGAAGCCGAACGAGTATCGCGGCGACA
ACAAAAGCGACCTCCTCGCTCACATCCACCGACACTGCCTCCCCTCGCTCCTCAAGCACATCCCGCCTCG
GATCCACCACACCGTCGCGCCGAAACGGTCTACCCATTCCTGTAGTCTTCTTAATTAAGACGTCAGAATT
CTCGAGGCGGCCGCATGTGCGTCTCCCTATAGTGAGTCGTATTAATTTCGCGGGCGGAACCCCTATTTGT
TTATTTTTCTAAATACATTCAAATATGTATCCGCTCATGAGTAGCACCAGGCGTTTAAGGGCACCAATAA
CTGCCTTAAAAAAATTACGCCCCGCCCTGCCACTCATCGCAGTACTGTTGTAATTCATTAAGCATTCTGC
CGACATGGAAGCCATCACAAACGGCATGATGAACCTGAATCGCCAGCGGCATCAGCACCTTGTCGCCTTG
CGTATAATATTTGCCCATGGTGAAAACGGGGGCGAAGAAGTTGTCCATATTGGCCACGTTTAAATCAAAA
CTGGTGAAACTCACCCAGGGATTGGCTGAGACGAAAAACATATTCTCAATAAACCCTTTAGGGAAATAGG
CCAGGTTTTCACCGTAACACGCCACGTCTTGCGAATATATGTGTAGAAACTGCCGGAAATCGTCGTGGTA
TTCACTCCAGAGCGATGAAAACGTTTCAGTTTGCTCATGGAAAACGGTGTAACAAGGGTGAACACTATCC
CATATCACCAGCTCACCGTCTTTCATTGCCATACGGAATTCCGGATGAGCATTCATCAGGCGGGCAAGAA
TGTGAATAAAGGCCGGATAAAACTTGTGCTTATTTTTCTTTACGGTCTTTAAAAAGGCCGTAATATCCAG
CTGAACGGTCTGGTTATAGGTACATTGAGCAACTGACTGAAATGCCTCAAAATGTTCTTTACGATGCCAT
TGGGATATATCAACGGTGGTATATCCAGTGATTTTTTTCTCCATTTTAGCTTCCTTAGCTCCTGGAAATC
TCGATAACTCAAAAAATACGCCCGGTAGTGATCTTATTTCATTATGGTGAAAGTTGGAACCTCTTACGTG
CCGATCAACGTCTCATTTTCGCCAAAAGTTGTCATGACCAAAATCCCTTAACGTGAGTTTTCGTTCCACT
GAGCGTCAGACCCCGTAGAAAAGATCGAAGGATCTTCTTGAGATCCTTTTTTTCTGCGCGTAATCTGCTG
CTTGCAAACAAAAAAACCACCGCTACCAGCGGTGGTTTGTTTGCCGGATCAAGAGCTACCAACTCTTTTT
CCGAAGGTAACTGGCTTCAGCAGAGCGCAGATACCAAATACTGTTCTTCTAGTGTAGCCGTAGTTAGGCC
ACCACTTCAAGAACTCTGTAGCACCGCCTACATACCTCGCTCTGCTAATCCTGTTACCAGTGGCTGCTGC
CAGTGGCGATAAGTCGTGTCTTACCGGGTTGGACTCAAGACGATAGTTGCCGGATAAGGCGCAGCGGTCG
GGCTGAACGGGGGGTTCGTGCACACAGCCCAGCTTGGAGCGAACGACCTACACCGAACTGAGATACCTAC
AGCGTGAGCTATGAGAAAGCGCCACGCTTCCCGAAGGGAGAAAGGCGGACAGGTATCCGGTAAGCGGCAG
GGTCGGAACAGGAGAGCGCACGAGGGAGCTTCCAGGGGGAAACGCCTGGTATCTTTATAGTCCTGTCGGG
TTTCGCCACCTCTGACTTGAGCGTCGATTTTTGTGATGCTCGTCAGGGGGGCGGAGCCTATGGAAAAACG
CCAGCAATGCGGCCTTTTTACGGTTCCTGGCCTTTTGCTGGCCTTTTGCTCACATGTTCTTTCCTGCGTT
ATCCCCTGATTCTGTGGATAACCGTATTACCGCCTTTGAGTGAGCTGATACCGCTCGCCGCAGCCGAACG
ACCGAGCGCAGCGAGTCAGTGAGCGAGGAAGCCGAAAAATCAATAATCAGACAACAAGATGTGCGAACTC
GATATTTTACACGACTCTCTTTACCAATTCTGCCCCGAATTACACTTAAAACGACTCAACAGCTTAACGT
TGGCTTGCCACGCATTACTTGACTGTAAAACTCTCACTCTTACCGAACTTGGCCGTAACCTGCCAACCAA
AGCGAGAACAAAACATAACATCAAACGAATCGACCGATTGTTAGGTAATCGTCACCTGCAGGAAGGTTTA
AACGCATTTAGGTGACACTATAGAAGTGTGTATCGCTCGAGGGATCCGAATTCGAA
Features (pLannotate 1.2.2; 9 found; start..end, strand, type, name):
    233..250     -  CDS            Thy1.1 (fragment): mouse GPI-anchored cell surface glycoprotein of the immunoglobulin superfamily This allele of Thy1 is also known as CD90.1.
   1295..1859    +  CDS            NrsR (fragment): nourseothricin acetyltransferase; Streptomyces noursei nat1; confers resistance to nourseothricin
   1862..2111    +  terminator     NOS terminator: nopaline synthase terminator and poly(A) signal
   2686..2704    -  promoter       T7 promoter: promoter for bacteriophage T7 RNA polymerase
   2714..2771    +  promoter       AmpR promoter (fragment): bla
   2818..3474    -  CDS            cat: CAT_ECOLX - Experimental evidence at protein level: Swiss-Prot protein existence level 1. This enzyme is an effector of chloramphenicol resistance in bacteria. From Escherichia coli. This protein is used as a marker in many commonly used cloning vectors, such as pACYC184.
   3475..3577    -  promoter       cat promoter: promoter of the E. coli cat gene encoding chloramphenicol acetyltransferase
   3678..4266    +  rep_origin     ori: high-copy-number ColE1/pMB1/pBR322/pUC origin of replication
   4696..4714    +  promoter       SP6 promoter: promoter for bacteriophage SP6 RNA polymerase
