[The description below was written by a language model from this plasmid's Addgene catalogue record and pLannotate feature annotations shown in this document.]
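Description:
ku70 insUP+pADH2+NAT+tNOS+ku70 insD (SBE174) is a Golden Gate-assembled plasmid built on the small pGGA backbone. It carries an integration cassette for the oleaginous yeast Rhodotorula toruloides and belongs to a dedicated Golden Gate assembly platform for that organism. Although catalogued as a bacterial expression vector, E. coli serves only as the propagation host. The backbone provides a high-copy ColE1/pUC-type origin and a chloramphenicol acetyltransferase (cat) gene with its own promoter for selection. SP6 and T7 promoter sequences flank the assembly site and serve as sequencing primer sites. The BsaI sites used for assembly were destroyed during cloning.

The roughly 2.6 kb insert is arranged, as the name indicates, as an upstream ku70 insertion arm, the ADH2 promoter, the NAT coding sequence, the NOS terminator and a downstream ku70 insertion arm. NAT encodes nourseothricin acetyltransferase, originally from Streptomyces noursei, and serves as the selectable marker in yeast. The nopaline synthase terminator supplies the transcription termination and polyadenylation signal. The automated annotation detects NAT, the NOS terminator and the backbone elements. It does not label the ku70 arms or pADH2, which presumably occupy the unannotated regions on either side of the marker. A very short hit to Thy1.1 in the upstream region is almost certainly spurious.

According to the record, the cassette is meant to integrate at the ku70 locus and delete that gene. Loss of ku70, a component of non-homologous end joining, is commonly used to favour homologous recombination in fungi. Expressing NAT from pADH2 also allows that promoter to be characterized. The sequenced record is slightly longer (4,746 nt) than the catalogued total size (4,717 bp).
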