Addgene plasmid #195050: ku70 insUP+pADH2+NAT+tNOS+ku70 insD (SBE174)
Purpose: integration cassette for ku70 deletion and expression of NAT gene under pADH2 for characterization
Depositing lab: Petri-Jaan Lahtvee. Depositing organization: Tallinn University of Technology. Publication: Development of a dedicated Golden Gate Assembly Platform (RtGGA) for Rhodotorula toruloides. Bonturi N, Pinheiro MJ, de Oliveira PM, Rusadze E, Eichinger T, Liudziute G, De Biaggi JS, Brauer A, Remm M, Miranda EA, Ledesma-Amaro R, Lahtvee PJ. Metab Eng Commun. 2022 May 23;15:e00200. doi: 10.1016/j.mec.2022.e00200. eCollection 2022 Dec. PubMed 35662893.
Backbone
  Vector backbone: pGGA
  Backbone size w/o insert (bp): 2137
  Total vector size (bp): 4717
  Vector type: Bacterial Expression
  Selectable markers: NAT
Growth in bacteria
  Bacterial resistance: Chloramphenicol, 25 μg/mL
  Growth temperature: 37°C
  Growth strain: DH5alpha
  Copy number: Unknown
Gene/Insert
  Gene/Insert name: NAT
  Species: Rhodotorula toruloides
  Insert size (bp): 2580
  Promoter: pADH2
  Cloning method: Restriction Enzyme; 5′ cloning site BsaI (destroyed during cloning); 3′ cloning site BsaI (destroyed during cloning)
  Sequencing primers: 5′ atttaggtgacactatag; 3′ taatacgactcactataggg
Terms and licenses: Academic/Nonprofit Terms; Industry Terms: Not Available to Industry
How to cite: ku70 insUP+pADH2+NAT+tNOS+ku70 insD (SBE174) was a gift from Petri-Jaan Lahtvee (Addgene plasmid # 195050 ; http://n2t.net/addgene:195050 ; RRID:Addgene_195050)
